>Addgene plasmid #221383 | pEYFP_C1_ATRX | addgene full sequence | sequence record 436976 | Addgene NGS Result
TAGTTATTAATAGTAATCAATTACGGGGTCATTAGTTCATAGCCCATATATGGAGTTCCGCGTTACATAA
CTTACGGTAAATGGCCCGCCTGGCTGACCGCCCAACGACCCCCGCCCATTGACGTCAATAATGACGTATG
TTCCCATAGTAACGCCAATAGGGACTTTCCATTGACGTCAATGGGTGGAGTATTTACGGTAAACTGCCCA
CTTGGCAGTACATCAAGTGTATCATATGCCAAGTACGCCCCCTATTGACGTCAATGACGGTAAATGGCCC
GCCTGGCATTATGCCCAGTACATGACCTTATGGGACTTTCCTACTTGGCAGTACATCTACGTATTAGTCA
TCGCTATTACCATGGTGATGCGGTTTTGGCAGTACATCAATGGGCGTGGATAGCGGTTTGACTCACGGGG
ATTTCCAAGTCTCCACCCCATTGACGTCAATGGGAGTTTGTTTTGGCACCAAAATCAACGGGACTTTCCA
AAATGTCGTAACAACTCCGCCCCATTGACGCAAATGGGCGGTAGGCGTGTACGGTGGGAGGTCTATATAA
GCAGAGCTGGTTTAGTGAACCGTCAGATCCGCTAGCGCTACCGGTCGCCACCATGGTGAGCAAGGGCGAG
GAGCTGTTCACCGGGGTGGTGCCCATCCTGGTCGAGCTGGACGGCGACGTAAACGGCCACAAGTTCAGCG
TGTCCGGCGAGGGCGAGGGCGATGCCACCTACGGCAAGCTGACCCTGAAGTTCATCTGCACCACCGGCAA
GCTGCCCGTGCCCTGGCCCACCCTCGTGACCACCTTCGGCTACGGCCTGCAGTGCTTCGCCCGCTACCCC
GACCACATGAAGCAGCACGACTTCTTCAAGTCCGCCATGCCCGAAGGCTACGTCCAGGAGCGCACCATCT
TCTTCAAGGACGACGGCAACTACAAGACCCGCGCCGAGGTGAAGTTCGAGGGCGACACCCTGGTGAACCG
CATCGAGCTGAAGGGCATCGACTTCAAGGAGGACGGCAACATCCTGGGGCACAAGCTGGAGTACAACTAC
AACAGCCACAACGTCTATATCATGGCCGACAAGCAGAAGAACGGCATCAAGGTGAACTTCAAGATCCGCC
ACAACATCGAGGACGGCAGCGTGCAGCTCGCCGACCACTACCAGCAGAACACCCCCATCGGCGACGGCCC
CGTGCTGCTGCCCGACAACCACTACCTGAGCTACCAGTCCGCCCTGAGCAAAGACCCCAACGAGAAGCGC
GATCACATGGTCCTGCTGGAGTTCGTGACCGCCGCCGGGATCACTCTCGGCATGGACGAGCTGTACAAGT
CCGGACTCAGATCTCGAGCTGGCACAGTTGATAAAGACACGACCATCATGGAATTAAGAGATCGACTTCC
TAAGAAGCAGCAAGCAAGTGCTTCCACTGATGGTGTCGATAAGCTTTCTGGGAAAGAGGAGAGTTTTACT
TCTTTGGAAGTTAGAAAAGTTGCTGAAACTAAAGAAAAGAGCAAGCATCTCAAAACCAAAACATGTAAAA
AAGTACAGGATGGCTTATCTGATATTGCAGAGAAATTCCTAAAGAAAGACCAGAGCGATGAAACTTCTGA
AGATGATAAAAAGCAGAGCAAAAAGGGAACTGAAGAAAAAAAGAAACCTTCAGACTTTAAGAAAAAAGTA
ATTAAAATGGAACAACAGTATGAATCTTCATCTGATGGCACTGAAAAGTTACCTGAGCGAGAAGAAATTT
GTCATTTTCCTAAGGGCATAAAACAAATTAAGAATGGAACAACTGATGGAGAAAAGAAAAGTAAAAAAAT
AAGAGATAAAACTTCTAAAAAGAAGGATGAATTATCTGATTATGCTGAGAAGTCAACAGGGAAAGGAGAT
AGTTGTGACTCTTCAGAGGATAAAAAGAGTAAGAATGGAGCATATGGTAGAGAGAAGAAAAGGTGCAAGT
TGCTTGGAAAGAGTTCAAGGAAGAGACAAGATTGTTCATCATCTGATACTGAGAAATATTCCATGAAAGA
AGATGGTTGTAACTCTTCTGATAAGAGACTGAAAAGAATAGAATTGAGGGAAAGAAGAAATTTAAGTTCA
AAGAGAAATACTAAGGAAATACAAAGTGGCTCATCATCATCTGATGCTGAGGAAAGTTCTGAAGATAATA
AAAAGAAGAAGCAAAGAACTTCATCTAAAAAGAAGGCAGTCATTGTCAATGAGAAAAAGAGAAACTCCTA
ACAAGCTTCGAATTCTGCAGTCGACGGTACCGCGGGCCCGGGATCCACCGGATCTAGATAACTGATCATA
ATCAGCCATACCACATTTGTAGAGGTTTTACTTGCTTTAAAAAACCTCCCACACCTCCCCCTGAACCTGA
AACATAAAATGAATGCAATTGTTGTTGTTAACTTGTTTATTGCAGCTTATAATGGTTACAAATAAAGCAA
TAGCATCACAAATTTCACAAATAAAGCATTTTTTTCACTGCATTCTAGTTGTGGTTTGTCCAAACTCATC
AATGTATCTTAAGGCGTAAATTGTAAGCGTTAATATTTTGTTAAAATTCGCGTTAAATTTTTGTTAAATC
AGCTCATTTTTTAACCAATAGGCCGAAATCGGCAAAATCCCTTATAAATCAAAAGAATAGACCGAGATAG
GGT
[37 nt withheld, positions 2664-2700]
AAAGAACGTGGACTCCAACGTCAAAGG
[49 nt withheld, positions 2728-2776]
T
[91 nt withheld, positions 2778-2868]
G
[124 nt withheld, positions 2870-2993]
CAGGTGGCACTTTTCGGGGAAATGTGCGCGGAACCCCTATTTGTTTATTTTTCTAAATACATTCAAATAT
GTATCCGCTCATGAGACAATAACCCTGATAAATGCTTCAATAATATTGAAAAAGGAAGAGTCCTGAGGCG
GAAAGAACCAGCTGTGGAATGTGTGTCAGTTAGGGTGTGGAAAGTCCCCAGGCTCCCCAGCAGGCAGAAG
TATGCAAAGCATGCATCTCAATTAGTCAGCAACCAGGTGTGGAAAGTCCCCAGGCTCCCCAGCAGGCAGA
AGTATGCAAAGCATGCATCTCAATTAGTCAGCAACCATAGTCCCGCCCCTAACTCCGCCCATCCCGCCCC
TAACTCCGCCCAGTTCCGCCCATTCTCCGCCCCATGGCTGACTAATTTTTTTTATTTATGCAGAGGCCGA
GGCCGCCTCGGCCTCTGAGCTATTCCAGAAGTAGTGAGGAGGCTTTTTTGGAGGCCTAGGCTTTTGCAAA
GATCGATCAAGAGACAGGATGAGGATCGTTTCGCATGATTGAACAAGATGGATTGCACGCAGGTTCTCCG
GCCGCTTGGGTGGAGAGGCTATTCGGCTATGACTGGGCACAACAGACAATCGGCTGCTCTGATGCCGCCG
TGTTCCGGCTGTCAGCGCAGGGGCGCCCGGTTCTTTTTGTCAAGACCGACCTGTCCGGTGCCCTGAATGA
ACTGCAAGACGAGGCAGCGCGGCTATCGTGGCTGGCCACGACGGGCGTTCCTTGCGCAGCTGTGCTCGAC
GTTGTCACTGAAGCGGGAAGGGACTGGCTGCTATTGGGCGAAGTGCCGGGGCAGGATCTCCTGTCATCTC
ACCTTGCTCCTGCCGAGAAAGTATCCATCATGGCTGATGCAATGCGGCGGCTGCATACGCTTGATCCGGC
TACCTGCCCATTCGACCACCAAGCGAAACATCGCATCGAGCGAGCACGTACTCGGATGGAAGCCGGTCTT
GTCGATCAGGATGATCTGGACGAAGAGCATCAGGGGCTCGCGCCAGCCGAACTGTTCGCCAGGCTCAAGG
CGAGCATGCCCGACGGCGAGGATCTCGTCGTGACCCATGGCGATGCCTGCTTGCCGAATATCATGGTGGA
AAATGGCCGCTTTTCTGGATTCATCGACTGTGGCCGGCTGGGTGTGGCGGACCGCTATCAGGACATAGCG
TTGGCTACCCGTGATATTGCTGAAGAGCTTGGCGGCGAATGGGCTGACCGCTTCCTCGTGCTTTACGGTA
TCGCCGCTCCCGATTCGCAGCGCATCGCCTTCTATCGCCTTCTTGACGAGTTCTTCTGAGCGGGACTCTG
GGGTTCGAAATGACCGACCAAGCGACGCCCAACCTGCCATCACGAGATTTCGATTCCACCGCCGCCTTCT
ATGAAAGGTTGGGCTTCGGAATCGTTTTCCGGGACGCCGGCTGGATGATCCTCCAGCGCGGGGATCTCAT
GCTGGAGTTCTTCGCCCACCCTAGGGGGAGGCTAACTGAAACACGGAAGGAGACAATACCGGAAGGAACC
CGCGCTATGACGGCAATAAAAAGACAGAATAAAACGCACGGTGTTGGGTCGTTTGTTCATAAACGCGGGG
TTCGGTCCCAGGGCTGGCACTCTGTCGATACCCCACCGAGACCCCATTGGGGCCAATACGCCCGCGTTTC
TTCCTTTTCCCCACCCCACCCCCCAAGTTCGGGTGAAGGCCCAGGGCTCGCAGCCAACGTCGGGGCGGCA
GGCCCTGCCATAGCCTCAGGTTACTCATATATACTTTAGATTGATTTAAAACTTCATTTTTAATTTAAAA
GGATCTAGGTGAAGATCCTTTTTGATAATCTCATGACCAAAATCCCTTAACGTGAGTTTTCGTTCCACTG
AGCGTCAGACCCCGTAGAAAAGATCAAAGGATCTTCTTGAGATCCTTTTTTTCTGCGCGTAATCTGCTGC
TTGCAAACAAAAAAACCACCGCTACCAGCGGTGGTTTGTTTGCCGGATCAAGAGCTACCAACTCTTTTTC
CGAAGGTAACTGGCTTCAGCAGAGCGCAGATACCAAATACTGTTCTTCTAGTGTAGCCGTAGTTAGGCCA
CCACTTCAAGAACTCTGTAGCACCGCCTACATACCTCGCTCTGCTAATCCTGTTACCAGTGGCTGCTGCC
AGTGGCGATAAGTCGTGTCTTACCGGGTTGGACTCAAGACGATAGTTACCGGATAAGGCGCAGCGGTCGG
GCTGAACGGGGGGTTCGTGCACACAGCCCAGCTTGGAGCGAACGACCTACACCGAACTGAGATACCTACA
GCGTGAGCTATGAGAAAGCGCCACGCTTCCCGAAGGGAGAAAGGCGGACAGGTATCCGGTAAGCGGCAGG
GTCGGAACAGGAGAGCGCACGAGGGAGCTTCCAGGGGGAAACGCCTGGTATCTTTATAGTCCTGTCGGGT
TTCGCCACCTCTGACTTGAGCGTCGATTTTTGTGATGCTCGTCAGGGGGGCGGAGCCTATGGAAAAACGC
CAGCAACGCGGCCTTTTTACGGTTCCTGGCCTTTTGCTGGCCTTTTGCTCACATGTTCTTTCCTGCGTTA
TCCCCTGATTCTGTGGATAACCGTATTACCGCCATGCAT
Features (pLannotate 1.2.2; 15 found; start..end, strand, type, name):
     61..364     +  enhancer       CMV enhancer: human cytomegalovirus immediate early enhancer
    365..568     +  promoter       CMV promoter: human cytomegalovirus (CMV) immediate early promoter
    613..1329    +  CDS            EYFP: EYFP is a basic (constitutively fluorescent) green/yellow fluorescent protein published in 1996, derived from Aequorea victoria. It is reported to be a very rapidly-maturing weak dimer with high acid sensitivity.
   1342..2136    +  CDS            ATRX (fragment): ATRX_HUMAN - Also known as RAD54L, XH2. Experimental evidence at protein level: Swiss-Prot protein existence level 1. Involved in transcriptional regulation and chromatin remodeling. Facilitates DNA replication in multiple cellular environments and is required for efficient replication of a subset of genomic loci. Binds to DNA tandem repeat sequences in both telomeres and euchromatin and in vitro binds DNA quadruplex structures. May help stabilizing G-rich regions into regular chromatin structures by remodeling G4 DNA and incorporating H3.3-containing nucleosomes. Catalytic component of the ch
   2242..2286    +  misc_feature   MCS (fragment): multiple cloning site
   2303..2387    +  CDS            large T antigen (fragment): large T antigen from SV40 (simian virus 40)
   2410..2531    +  polyA_signal   SV40 poly(A) signal: SV40 polyadenylation signal
   2565..2993    -  rep_origin     f1 ori (sequence partly withheld): f1 bacteriophage origin of replication; arrow indicates direction of (+) strand synthesis
   3020..3124    +  promoter       AmpR promoter: bla
   3126..3483    +  promoter       SV40 promoter: SV40 enhancer and early promoter
   3518..4312    +  CDS            NeoR/KanR: aminoglycoside phosphotransferase from Tn5; aph(3')-II (or nptII); confers resistance to neomycin, kanamycin, and G418 (Geneticin®)
   4333..4485    +  CDS            ble (fragment): BLE_KLEPN - Experimental evidence at protein level: Swiss-Prot protein existence level 1. Binding protein with a strong affinity to the bleomycin family of antibiotics. Binds to CL990; an antimitotic-antibiotic compound. From Klebsiella pneumoniae.
   4544..4591    +  polyA_signal   HSV TK poly(A) signal: herpes simplex virus thymidine kinase polyadenylation signal (Cole and Stacy, 1985)
   4682..4698    -  polyA_signal   bGH poly(A) signal (fragment): bovine growth hormone polyadenylation signal
   4920..5508    +  rep_origin     ori: high-copy-number ColE1/pMB1/pBR322/pUC origin of replication
