[The description below was written by a language model from this plasmid's Addgene catalogue record and pLannotate feature annotations shown in this document.]
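Description:
pEYFP_C1_ATRX is a mammalian expression plasmid built on the pEYFP-C1 backbone, with a total size of about 5.6 kb. It is propagated in E. coli through a high-copy ColE1/pUC-type origin and selected with kanamycin. The resistance cassette is the dual-purpose NeoR/KanR gene (Tn5 aminoglycoside phosphotransferase). It is preceded by both a bacterial bla-type promoter and the SV40 enhancer/early promoter and is terminated by the HSV TK polyadenylation signal. The same marker therefore confers kanamycin resistance in bacteria and can support G418 selection in transfected mammalian cells. An f1 phage origin is also present. The short ble, bGH poly(A) and SV40 large T antigen fragments in the annotation appear to be backbone remnants rather than functional elements.

The expression unit consists of the human CMV immediate-early enhancer and promoter driving EYFP, followed directly by a fragment of human ATRX and then the SV40 polyadenylation signal. In the C1 configuration the insert sits downstream of the fluorescent protein, so the product should be an N-terminal EYFP fusion to the ATRX fragment, although the record does not state the reading frame explicitly. The insert is listed as 909 bp and was introduced by Gibson cloning. It therefore encodes only a small part of this large chromatin-remodelling protein, not the full-length gene, and the record does not give the residue boundaries. The automated annotation matches ATRX over roughly 800 bp of this insert. The insert carries a K536N substitution, which the depositor notes is not relevant to the published experiments.

The stated purpose is expression of ATRX in mammalian cells. The associated publication concerns non-histone substrates of the methyltransferase NSD2, which suggests the fluorescently tagged fragment was used as a candidate substrate in cells.
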