Addgene plasmid #221383: pEYFP_C1_ATRX
Purpose: Expresses ATRX in mammalian cells
Depositing lab: Albert Jeltsch. Depositing organization: Universitaet Stuttgart. Publication: Discovery of NSD2 non-histone substrates and design of a super-substrate. Weirich S, Kusevic D, Schnee P, Reiter J, Pleiss J, Jeltsch A. Commun Biol. 2024 Jun 8;7(1):707. doi: 10.1038/s42003-024-06395-z. PubMed 38851815.
Backbone
  Vector backbone: pEYFP-C1
  Backbone size w/o insert (bp): 4713
  Total vector size (bp): 5622
  Vector type: Mammalian Expression
Growth in bacteria
  Bacterial resistance: Kanamycin, 50 μg/mL
  Growth temperature: 37°C
  Growth strain: DH5alpha
  Copy number: Unknown
Gene/Insert
  Gene/Insert name: Transcriptional regulator ATRX (alt name: ATRX)
  Species: H. sapiens (human)
  Insert size (bp): 909
  Mutation: K536N (Please see depositor comments)
  Entrez Gene: ATRX (a.k.a. JMS, MRX52, RAD54, RAD54L, XH2, XNP, ZNF-HX)
  Promoter: CMV
  Cloning method: Gibson Cloning
  Sequencing primers: 5′ CACATGGTCCTGCTGGAGTTCGT
Terms and licenses: Academic/Nonprofit Terms; Industry Terms: Not Available to Industry
Depositor comments: The K536N mutation in the insert is not of relevance to the experiments conducted in the publication.
How to cite: pEYFP_C1_ATRX was a gift from Albert Jeltsch (Addgene plasmid # 221383 ; http://n2t.net/addgene:221383 ; RRID:Addgene_221383)
